>Addgene plasmid #227590 | pLenti puro HA-STX3 | addgene full sequence | sequence record 458885 | Addgene NGS Result
TTGTAGCTGTCCCAGTATTTGTCTACAGCCTTCTGATGTTTCTAACAGGCCAGGATTAACTGCGAATCGT
TCTAGCTCCCTGCTTGCCCATACTATATGTTTTAATTTATATTTTTTCTTTCCCCCTGGCCTTAACCGAA
TTTTTTCCCATCGCGATCTAATTCTCCCCCGCTTAATACTGACGCTCTCGCACCCATCTCTCTCCTTCTA
GCCTCCGCTAGTCAAAATTTTTGGCGTACTCACCAGTCGCCGCCCCTCGCCTCTTGCCGTGCGCGCTTCA
GCAAGCCGAGTCCTGCGTCGAGAGAGCTCCTCTGGTTTCCCTTTCGCTTTCAAGTCCCTGTTCGGGCGCC
ACTGCTAGAGATTTTCCACACTGACTAAAAGGGTCTGAGGGATCTCTAGTTACCAGAGTCACACAACAGA
CGGGCACACACTACTTGAAGCACTCAAGGCAAGCTTTATTGAGGCTTAAGCAGTGGGTTCCCTAGTTAGC
CAGAGAGCTCCCAGGCTCAGATCTGGTCTAACCAGAGAGACCCGTTTATGTATCGAGCTAGGCACTTAAA
TACAATATCTCTGCAATGCGGCAATTCAGTGGTTCGTCCAATCCATGTCAGACCCGTCTGTTGCCTTCCT
AATAAGGCACGATCGTACCACCTTACTTCCACCAATCGGCATGCACGGTGCTTTTTCTCTCCTTGTAAGG
CATGTTGCTAACTCATCGTTACCATGTTGCAAGACTACAAGAGTATTGCATAAGACTACATTAAGCTTGC
AGCTCCAGCTTTTGTTCCCTTTAGTGAGGGTTAATTGCGCGCTTGGCGTAATCATGCTGCAGGCATGCAA
GCTTGGCGTAATCATGGTCATAGCTGTTTCCTGTGTGAAATTGTTATCCGCTCACAATTCCACACAACAT
ACGAGCCGGAAGCATAAAGTGTAAAGCCTGGGGTGCCTAATGAGTGAGCTAACTCACATTAATTGCGTTG
CGCTCACTGCCCGCTTTCCAGTCGGGAAACCTGTCGTGCCAGCTGCATTAATGAATCGGCCAACGCGCGG
GGAGAGGCGGTTTGCGTATTGGGCGCTCTTCCGCTTCCTCGCTCACTGACTCGCTGCGCTCGGTCGTTCG
GCTGCGGCGAGCGGTATCAGCTCACTCAAAGGCGGTAATACGGTTATCCACAGAATCAGGGGATAACGCA
GGAAAGAACATGTGAGCAAAAGGCCAGCAAAAGGCCAGGAACCGTAAAAAGGCCGCGTTGCTGGCGTTTT
TCCATAGGCTCCGCCCCCCTGACGAGCATCACAAAAATCGACGCTCAAGTCAGAGGTGGCGAAACCCGAC
AGGACTATAAAGATACCAGGCGTTTCCCCCTGGAAGCTCCCTCGTGCGCTCTCCTGTTCCGACCCTGCCG
CTTACCGGATACCTGTCCGCCTTTCTCCCTTCGGGAAGCGTGGCGCTTTCTCATAGCTCACGCTGTAGGT
ATCTCAGTTCGGTGTAGGTCGTTCGCTCCAAGCTGGGCTGTGTGCACGAACCCCCCGTTCAGCCCGACCG
CTGCGCCTTATCCGGTAACTATCGTCTTGAGTCCAACCCGGTAAGACACGACTTATCGCCACTGGCAGCA
GCCACTGGTAACAGGATTAGCAGAGCGAGGTATGTAGGCGGTGCTACAGAGTTCTTGAAGTGGTGGCCTA
ACTACGGCTACACTAGAAGAACAGTATTTGGTATCTGCGCTCTGCTGAAGCCAGTTACCTTCGGAAAAAG
AGTTGGTAGCTCTTGATCCGGCAAACAAACCACCGCTGGTAGCGGTGGTTTTTTTGTTTGCAAGCAGCAG
ATTACGCGCAGAAAAAAAGGATCTCAAGAAGATCCTTTGATCTTTTCTACGGGGTCTGACGCTCAGTGGA
ACGAAAACTCACGTTAAGGGATTTTGGTCATGAGATTATCAAAAAGGATCTTCACCTAGATCCTTTTAAA
TTAAAAATGAAGTTTTAAATCAATCTAAAGTATATATGAGTAAACTTGGTCTGACAGTTACCAATGCTTA
ATCAGTGAGGCACCTATCTCAGCGATCTGTCTATTTCGTTCATCCATAGTTGCCTGACTCCCCGTCGTGT
AGATAACTACGATACGGGAGGGCTTACCATCTGGCCCCAGTGCTGCAATGATACCGCGAGACCCACGCTC
ACCGGCTCCAGATTTATCAGCAATAAACCAGCCAGCCGGAAGGGCCGAGCGCAGAAGTGGTCCTGCAACT
TTATCCGCCTCCATCCAGTCTATTAATTGTTGCCGGGAAGCTAGAGTAAGTAGTTCGCCAGTTAATAGTT
TGCGCAACGTTGTTGCCATTGCTACAGGCATCGTGGTGTCACGCTCGTCGTTTGGTATGGCTTCATTCAG
CTCCGGTTCCCAACGATCAAGGCGAGTTACATGATCCCCCATGTTGTGCAAAAAAGCGGTTAGCTCCTTC
GGTCCTCCGATCGTTGTCAGAAGTAAGTTGGCCGCAGTGTTATCACTCATGGTTATGGCAGCACTGCATA
ATTCTCTTACTGTCATGCCATCCGTAAGATGCTTTTCTGTGACTGGTGAGTACTCAACCAAGTCATTCTG
AGAATAGTGTATGCGGCGACCGAGTTGCTCTTGCCCGGCGTCAATACGGGATAATACCGCGCCACATAGC
AGAACTTTAAAAGTGCTCATCATTGGAAAACGTTCTTCGGGGCGAAAACTCTCAAGGATCTTACCGCTGT
TGAGATCCAGTTCGATGTAACCCACTCGTGCACCCAACTGATCTTCAGCATCTTTTACTTTCACCAGCGT
TTCTGGGTGAGCAAAAACAGGAAGGCAAAATGCCGCAAAAAAGGGAATAAGGGCGACACGGAAATGTTGA
ATACTCATACTCTTCCTTTTTCAATATTATTGAAGCATTTATCAGGGTTATTGTCTCATGAGCGGATACA
TATTTGAATGTATTTAGAAAAATAAACAAATAGGGGTTCCGCGCACATTTCCCCGAAAAGTGCCACCTGA
CGTCTAAGAAACCATTATTATCATGACATTAACCTATAAAAATAGGCGTATCACGAGGCCCTTTCGTCTC
GCGCGTTTCGGTGATGACGGTGAAAACCTCTGACACATGCAGCTCCCGGAGACGGTCACAGCTTGTCTGT
AAGCGGATGCCGGGAGCAGACAAGCCCGTCAGGGCGCGTCAGCGGGTGTTGGCGGGTGTCGGGGCTGGCT
TAACTATGCGGCATCAGAGCAGATTGTACTGAGAGTGCACCATATGCGGTGTGAAATACCGCACAGATGC
GTAAGGAGAAAATACCGCATCAGGCGCCATTCGCCATTCAGGCTGCGCAACTGTTGGGAAGGGCGATCGG
TGCGGGCCTCTTCGCTATTACGCCAGCTGGCGAAAGGGGGATGTGCTGCAAGGCGATTAAGTTGGGTAAC
GCCAGGGTTTTCCCAGTCACGACGTTGTAAAACGACGGCCAGTGAATTCGAGCTCGGTACCCGGGGAGCG
CGCGTAATACGACTCACTATAGGGCGAATTGGGTACGTCCCTAGGCCTCCAAAAAAGCCTCCTCACTACT
TCTGGAATAGCTCAGAGGCCGAGGCGGCCTCGGCCTCTGCATAAATAAAAAAAATTAGTCAGCCATGGGG
CGGAGAATGGGCGGAACTGGGCGGAGTTAGGGGCGGGATGGGCGGAGTTAGGGGCGGGATAGCTAGAGCC
AGACATGATAAGATACATTGATGAGTTTGGACAAACCACAACTAGAATGCAGTGAAAAAAATGCTTTATT
TGTGAAATTTGTGATGCTATTGCTTTATTTGTAACCATTATAAGCTGCAATAAACAAGTTCCTCTCACTC
TCTGATATTCATTTCTTTGCAAGTTATAAATACTGAATAATAAGATGACATGAACTACTACTGCTAGAGA
TTTTCCACACTGACTAAAAGGGTCTGAGGGATCTCTAGTTACCAGAGTCACACAACAGACGGGCACACAC
TACTTGAAGCACTCAAGGCAAGCTTTATTGAGGCTTAAGCAGTGGGTTCCCTAGTTAGCCAGAGAGCTCC
CAGGCTCAGATCTGGTCTAACCAGAGAGACCCAGTACAAGCAAAAAGCAGATCTTGTCTTCGTTGGGAGT
GAATTAGCCCTTCCAGTCCCCCCTTTTCTTTTAAAAAGTGGCTAAGATCTACAGCTGCCTTGTAAGTCAT
TGGTCTTAAAGGTACCGATGCATGGGGTCGTGCGCTCCTTTCGGTCGGGCGCTGCGGGTCGTGGGGCGGG
CGTCAGGCACCGGGCTTGCGGGTCATGCACCAGGTGCGCGGTCCTTCGGGCACCTCGACGTCGGCGGTGA
CGGTGAAGCCGAGCCGCTCGTAGAAGGGGAGGTTGCGGGGCGCGGAGGTCTCCAGGAAGGCGGGCACCCC
GGCGCGCTCGGCCGCCTCCACTCCGGGGAGCACGACGGCGCTGCCCAGACCCTTGCCCTGGTGGTCGGGC
GAGACGCCGACGGTGGCCAGGAACCACGCGGGCTCCTTGGGCCGGTGCGGCGCCAGGAGGCCTTCCATCT
GTTGCTGCGCGGCCAGCCGGGAACCGCTCAACTCGGCCATGCGCGGGCCGATCTCGGCGAACACCGCCCC
CGCTTCGACGCTCTCCGGCGTGGTCCAGACCGCCACCGCGGCGCCGTCGTCCGCGACCCACACCTTGCCG
ATGTCGAGCCCGACGCGCGTGAGGAAGAGTTCTTGCAGCTCGGTGACCCGCTCGATGTGGCGGTCCGGAT
CGACGGTGTGGCGCGTGGCGGGGTAGTCGGCGAACGCGGCGGCGAGGGTGCGTACGGCCCTGGGGACGTC
GTCGCGGGTGGCGAGGCGCACCGTGGGCTTGTACTCGGTCATGGTAAGCTCCGGTGGATCCCCCTGGGGA
GAGAGGTCGGTGATTCGGTCAACGAGGGAGCCGACTGCCGACGTGCGCTCCGGAGGCTTGCAGAATGCGG
AACACCGCGCGGGCAGGAACAGGGCCCACACTACCGCCCCACACCCCGCCTCCCGCACCGCCCCTTCCCG
GCCGCTGCTCTCGGCGCGCCCTGCTGAGCAGCCGCTATTGGCCACAGCCCATCGCGGTCGGCGCGCTGCC
ATTGCTCCCTGGCGCTGTCCGTCTGCGAGGGTACTAGTGAGACGTGCGGCTTCCGTTTGTCACGTCCGGC
ACGCCGCGAACCGCAAGGAACCTTCCCGACTTAGGGGCGGAGCAGGAAGCGTCGCCGGGGGGCCCACAAG
GGTAGCGGCGAAGATCCGGGTGACGCTGCGAACGGACGTGAAGAATGTGCGAGACCCAGGGTCGGCGCCG
CTGCGTTTCCCGGAACCACGCCCAGAGCAGCCGCGTCCCTGCGCAAACCCAGGGCTGCCTTGGAAAAGGC
GCAACCCCAACCCCCTCGAGCCGCGGCCAAAGTGGATCTCTGCTGTCCCTGTAATAAACCCGAAAATTTT
GAATTTTTGTAATTTGTTTTTGTAATTCTTTAGTTTGTATGTCTGTTGCTATTATGTCTACTATTCTTTC
CCCTGCACTGTACCCCCCAATCCCCCCTTTTCTTTTAAAATTGTGGATGAATACTGCCATTTGTCTCGAG
GTCGAGAATTCTCTAGAGAAGCTTGAGCTCGAGATCTGAGTCCGGCTAATTGAGTCCAACAGAGAGGCCG
ATAATGAGGGCGAGAATACCGAGGAGAACCACAACCAACACTATTATGATGATCAGCTTCTTCCGTGCCT
GTGACTGATATTTAACGGCTTTTTTGGTTTCGTCGCGTGCTTTTTCAACGTGGTCTACCGTATGCATTAC
ATTCAACTCAATGTTGTCGAGCATTTCGCCCTGATTCTCCACGAGCATGGCAATGTCCATGAACATGTCG
TGAAGCTCCTTTATACTGCTTTCCAGGCGCACTATGTCCTTGTGCCTCCCTTCGATCTCGCTCAATGCTT
GTTTGCTGATTTGACTGTCTATTATACCACTTGTAAAAATTGCGGGATTGCCGGATTCCAACATTTCCTC
CAACTCCTCGTCTGTTGTTTTCTTTCCAGTAATTTCCAATTGCCTCTGTATCCTACCTTTAGATCGCTCG
CGAAAGTCGACCTGTGCCTCGTTGTATTTCGTCATCACCTCCACAAATTTGCGAGAGAGGACGCTATGCT
GGGACTTTCGTATTCGGAGGTCGGCAGAAGACCGGACCTCGTCTTCTTCTATATGTTTCTCCATACTTTT
CAGTTTGTTCCTGACATTATTCGCCCTCTTCTTTATTTCTGTCGTGAGCTGTTCCAAATCATCCTTCGTC
TTGGGTTCAGGTATGGGAGCACTCAATATGATGGAATACAGTTTCTTCGCCTCCTCAACGTGTTCAGAAA
TCTTATCGATGTTGAGCCGCGTTTCCTCAATCTCTGAAAAAAATTCGTCCATGAACGCGGTGTTATCAAT
AGCGATCTCCACTGCATCTGTGTCATCATCTTGCGTCAACTGCTTAGCTTTCAGTTGTTCCAGGCGATCT
TTCATGGATCCGCTAGCGTAATCCGGAACATCGTATGGGTACATGGTGGCGACCGGTAGCGCTAGCGGAT
CTGACGGTTCACTAAACCAGCTCTGCTTATATAGACCTCCCACCGTACACGCCTACCGCCCATTTGCGTC
AATGGGGCGGAGTTGTTACGACATTTTGGAAAGTCCCGTTGATTTTGGTGCCAAAACAAACTCCCATTGA
CGTCAATGGGGTGGAGACTTGGAAATCCCCGTGAGTCAAACCGCTATCCACGCCCATTGATGTACTGCCA
AAACCGCATCACCATGGTAATAGCGATGACTAATACGTAGATGTACTGCCAAGTAGGAAAGTCCCATAAG
GTCATGTACTGGGCATAATGCCAGGCGGGCCATTTACCGTCATTGACGTCAATAGGGGGCGTACTTGGCA
TATGATAGTCCATTTTAAAACATAATTTTAAAACTGCAAACTACCCAAGAAATTATTACTTTCTACGTCA
CGTATTTTGTACTAATATCTTTGTGTTTACAGTCAAATTAATTCCAATTATCTCTCTAACAGCCTTGTAT
CGTATATGCAAATATGAAGGAATCATGGGAAATAGGCCCTCGGTGAAGGGGGCGGCCGCTCGAGGCTAGT
CTCGTGATCGATACCGTCGAGATCCGTTCACTAATCGAATGGATCTGTCTCTGTCTCTCTCTCCACCTTC
TTCTTCTATTCCTTCGGGCCTGTCGGGTCCCCTCGGGGTTGGGAGGTGGGTCTGAAACGATAATGGTGAA
TATCCCTGCCTAACTCTATTCACTATAGAAAGTACAGCAAAAACTATTCTTAAACCTACCAAGCCTCCTA
CTATCATTATGAATAATTTTATATACCACAGCCAATTTGTTATGTTAAACCAATTCCACAAACTTGCCCA
TTTATCTAATTCCAATAATTCTTGTTCATTCTTTTCTTGCTGGTTTTGCGATTCTTCAATTAAGGAGTGT
ATTAAGCTTGTGTAATTGTTAATTTCTCTGTCCCACTCCATCCAGGTCGTGTGATTCCAAATCTGTTCCA
GAGATTTATTACTCCAACTAGCATTCCAAGGCACAGCAGTGGTGCAAATGAGTTTTCCAGAGCAACCCCA
AATCCCCAGGAGCTGTTGATCCTTTAGGTATCTTTCCACAGCCAGGATTCTTGCCTGGAGCTGCTTGATG
CCCCAGACTGTGAGTTGCAACAGATGCTGTTGCGCCTCAATAGCCCTCAGCAAATTGTTCTGCTGCTGCA
CTATACCAGACAATAATTGTCTGGCCTGTACCGTCAGCGTCATTGACGCTGCGCCCATAGTGCTTCCTGC
TGCTCCCAAGAACCCAAGGAACAAAGCTCCTATTCCCACTGCTCTTTTTTCTCTCTGCACCACTCTTCTC
TTTGCCTTGGTGGGTGCTACTCCTAATGGTTCAATTTTTACTACTTTATATTTATATAATTCACTTCTCC
AATTGTCCCTCATATCTCCTCCTCCAGGTCTGAAGATCAGCGGCCGCTTGCTGTGCGGTGGTCTTACTTT
TGTTTTGCTCTTCCTCTATCTTGTCTAAAGCTTCCTTGGTGTCTTTTATCTCTATCCTTTGATGCACACA
ATAGAGGGTTGCTACTGTATTATATAATGATCTAAGTTCTTCTGATCCTGTCTGAAGGGATGG
Features (pLannotate 1.2.2; 32 found; start..end, strand, type, name):
    181..306     -  misc_feature   HIV-1 Ψ: packaging signal of human immunodeficiency virus type 1
    353..533     -  LTR            5' LTR (truncated): truncated 5' long terminal repeat (LTR) from HIV-1
    534..760     -  promoter       RSV promoter: Rous sarcoma virus enhancer/promoter
    788..806     -  promoter       T3 promoter: promoter for bacteriophage T3 RNA polymerase
    827..844     +  misc_feature   MCS (fragment): pUC18/19 multiple cloning site
    881..897     -  protein_bind   lac operator: The lac repressor binds to the lac operator to inhibit transcription in E. coli. This inhibition can be relieved by adding lactose or isopropyl-β-D-thiogalactopyranoside (IPTG). lac repressor encoded by lacI
    905..935     -  promoter       lac promoter: promoter for the E. coli lac operon
    950..971     -  protein_bind   CAP binding site: CAP binding activates transcription in the presence of cAMP. E. coli catabolite activator protein
    984..1076    -  CDS            lacI (fragment): lac repressor; lacI; The lac repressor binds to the lac operator to inhibit transcription in E. coli. This inhibition can be relieved by adding lactose or isopropyl-β-D-thiogalactopyranoside (IPTG).
   1259..1847    -  rep_origin     ori: high-copy-number ColE1/pMB1/pBR322/pUC origin of replication
   2018..2878    -  CDS            AmpR: β-lactamase; bla; confers resistance to ampicillin, carbenicillin, and related antibiotics
   2879..2983    -  promoter       AmpR promoter: bla
   3078..3113    +  CDS            rop (fragment): Rop protein, which maintains plasmids at low copy number; rop
   3215..3314    +  misc_feature   bom (fragment): basis of mobility region from pBR322
   3320..3477    -  CDS            lacZα (fragment): LacZα fragment of β-galactosidase; lacZ fragment
   3505..3523    +  promoter       T7 promoter: promoter for bacteriophage T7 RNA polymerase
   3544..3679    -  rep_origin     SV40 ori: SV40 origin of replication
   3719..3840    -  polyA_signal   SV40 poly(A) signal: SV40 polyadenylation signal
   3912..4145    -  LTR            3' LTR (ΔU3): self-inactivating 3' long terminal repeat (LTR) from HIV-1
   4147..4230    -  CDS            nef (fragment): NEF_HV1Z2 - Experimental evidence at protein level: Swiss-Prot protein existence level 1. Extracellular Nef protein targets CD4(+) T-lymphocytes for apoptosis by interacting with CXCR4 surface receptors. From Human immunodeficiency virus type 1 group M subtype D (isolate Z2/CDC-Z34) (HIV-1).
   4273..4872    -  CDS            PuroR: puromycin N-acetyltransferase; pac from Streptomyces alboniger; confers resistance to puromycin
   4894..5404    -  promoter       hPGK promoter: human phosphoglycerate kinase 1 promoter
   5453..5570    -  misc_feature   cPPT/CTS: central polypurine tract and central termination sequence of HIV-1
   5618..5645    -  misc_feature   MCS (fragment): multiple cloning site
   5649..6515    -  CDS            STX3: STX3_HUMAN - Also known as STX3A. Experimental evidence at protein level: Swiss-Prot protein existence level 1. Potentially involved in docking of synaptic vesicles at presynaptic active zones. From Homo sapiens (Human).
   6525..6551    -  CDS            3xHA (fragment): three tandem HA epitope tags
   6599..6802    -  promoter       CMV promoter: human cytomegalovirus (CMV) immediate early promoter
   6803..6937    -  enhancer       CMV enhancer (fragment): human cytomegalovirus immediate early enhancer; contains an 18-bp deletion relative to the standard CMV enhancer
   6928..7111    -  promoter       U6 promoter (fragment): RNA polymerase III promoter for human U6 snRNA
   7161..7261    -  CDS            Rev (fragment): human immunodeficiency virus 1 (HIV-1) Rev protein; rev; enhances nuclear export of unspliced and incompletely spliced viral mRNAs
   7638..7871    -  misc_feature   RRE: The Rev response element (RRE) of HIV-1 allows for Rev-dependent mRNA export from the nucleus to the cytoplasm.
   8017..197     -  CDS            HIV-1 gag (fragment) (across the origin): gag protein from human immunodeficiency virus 1; gag
