[The description below was written by a language model from this plasmid's Addgene catalogue record and pLannotate feature annotations shown in this document.]
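Description:
pLenti puro HA-STX3 is an 8.2 kb lentiviral transfer plasmid built on a pLenti backbone for expressing human syntaxin-3 (STX3) in mammalian cells. It is maintained in E. coli through a high-copy ColE1/pUC-type origin and an ampicillin resistance gene (β-lactamase). The record lists a recombination-deficient strain for growth, as is usual for plasmids carrying repeated LTR sequences. The viral portion follows a third-generation, self-inactivating layout. An RSV promoter fused to a truncated HIV-1 5' LTR drives Tat-independent production of the genomic RNA in packaging cells. This is followed by the Ψ packaging signal with a partial gag sequence, the Rev response element for nuclear export of the unspliced transcript, and a cPPT/CTS element that aids nuclear import of the reverse-transcribed genome. The unit ends in a ΔU3 3' LTR, which leaves the integrated provirus without LTR promoter activity. An SV40 polyadenylation signal and SV40 origin lie downstream of it.

Between the LTRs sit two expression units. A CMV enhancer/promoter drives the STX3 coding sequence, which carries an N-terminal HA epitope. The annotation detects this tag as a short fragment matching a 3xHA element, consistent with a single HA copy. A separate human PGK promoter drives puromycin N-acetyltransferase, so transduced cells can be selected with puromycin. The annotation also picks up a partial U6 promoter just upstream of the CMV enhancer, along with assorted lac, rop, T3 and T7 remnants in the backbone. These appear to be cloning leftovers with no stated function. The insert was assembled by Gibson cloning. The construct is suited to producing lentivirus for stable, selectable expression of HA-tagged STX3, with the tag available for detecting or immunoprecipitating the protein.
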