Addgene plasmid #227590: pLenti puro HA-STX3
Purpose: Lentiviral plasmid expressing human STX3 protein
Depositing lab: Melina Fan & Addgene Research Program. Depositing organization: Addgene.
Backbone
  Vector backbone: pLenti
  Backbone size w/o insert (bp): 7274
  Total vector size (bp): 8183
  Vector type: Lentiviral
  Selectable markers: Puromycin
Growth in bacteria
  Bacterial resistance: Ampicillin, 100 μg/mL
  Growth temperature: 37°C
  Growth strain: NEB Stable
  Copy number: High Copy
Gene/Insert
  Gene/Insert name: STX3
  Species: H. sapiens (human)
  Insert size (bp): 909
  Entrez Gene: STX3 (a.k.a. DIAR12, MVID2, RDMVID, STX3A)
  Promoter: CMV
  Tag / fusion protein: HA (N terminal on insert)
  Cloning method: Gibson Cloning
  Sequencing primers: 5′ CMV-F; 3′ Puro-R
Terms and licenses: Academic/Nonprofit Terms; Industry Terms: Not Available to Industry
How to cite: pLenti puro HA-STX3 was a gift from Melina Fan & Addgene Research Program (Addgene plasmid # 227590 ; http://n2t.net/addgene:227590 ; RRID:Addgene_227590)
